>Addgene plasmid #206189 | pBAD/His-miRFP704nano | addgene full sequence | sequence record 410838 | Addgene NGS Result
TACCGCATCAGGCGCTCTTCCGCTTCCTCGCTCACTGACTCGCTGCGCTCGGTCGTTCGGCTGCGGCGAG
CGGTATCAGCTCACTCAAAGGCGGTAATACGGTTATCCACAGAATCAGGGGATAACGCAGGAAAGAACAT
GTGAGCAAAAGGCCAGCAAAAGGCCAGGAACCGTAAAAAGGCCGCGTTGCTGGCGTTTTTCCATAGGCTC
CGCCCCCCTGACGAGCATCACAAAAATCGACGCTCAAGTCAGAGGTGGCGAAACCCGACAGGACTATAAA
GATACCAGGCGTTTCCCCCTGGAAGCTCCCTCGTGCGCTCTCCTGTTCCGACCCTGCCGCTTACCGGATA
CCTGTCCGCCTTTCTCCCTTCGGGAAGCGTGGCGCTTTCTCATAGCTCACGCTGTAGGTATCTCAGTTCG
GTGTAGGTCGTTCGCTCCAAGCTGGGCTGTGTGCACGAACCCCCCGTTCAGCCCGACCGCTGCGCCTTAT
CCGGTAACTATCGTCTTGAGTCCAACCCGGTAAGACACGACTTATCGCCACTGGCAGCAGCCACTGGTAA
CAGGATTAGCAGAGCGAGGTATGTAGGCGGTGCTACAGAGTTCTTGAAGTGGTGGCCTAACTACGGCTAC
ACTAGAAGGACAGTATTTGGTATCTGCGCTCTGCTGAAGCCAGTTACCTTCGGAAAAAGAGTTGGTAGCT
CTTGATCCGGCAAACAAACCACCGCTGGTAGCGGTGGTTTTTTTGTTTGCAAGCAGCAGATTACGCGCAG
AAAAAAAGGATCTCAAGAAGATCCTTTGATCTTTTCTACGGGGTCTGACGCTCAGTGGAACGAAAACTCA
CGTTAAGGGATTTTGGTCATGAGATTATCAAAAAGGATCTTCACCTAGATCCTTTTAAATTAAAAATGAA
GTTTTAAATCAATCTAAAGTATATATGAGTAAACTTGGTCTGACAGTTACCAATGCTTAATCAGTGAGGC
ACCTATCTCAGCGATCTGTCTATTTCGTTCATCCATAGTTGCCTGACTCCCCGTCGTGTAGATAACTACG
ATACGGGAGGGCTTACCATCTGGCCCCAGTGCTGCAATGATACCGCGAGACCCACGCTCACCGGCTCCAG
ATTTATCAGCAATAAACCAGCCAGCCGGAAGGGCCGAGCGCAGAAGTGGTCCTGCAACTTTATCCGCCTC
CATCCAGTCTATTAATTGTTGCCGGGAAGCTAGAGTAAGTAGTTCGCCAGTTAATAGTTTGCGCAACGTT
GTTGCCATTGCTACAGGCATCGTGGTGTCACGCTCGTCGTTTGGTATGGCTTCATTCAGCTCCGGTTCCC
AACGATCAAGGCGAGTTACATGATCCCCCATGTTGTGCAAAAAAGCGGTTAGCTCCTTCGGTCCTCCGAT
CGTTGTCAGAAGTAAGTTGGCCGCAGTGTTATCACTCATGGTTATGGCAGCACTGCATAATTCTCTTACT
GTCATGCCATCCGTAAGATGCTTTTCTGTGACTGGTGAGTACTCAACCAAGTCATTCTGAGAATAGTGTA
TGCGGCGACCGAGTTGCTCTTGCCCGGCGTCAACACGGGATAATACCGCGCCACATAGCAGAACTTTAAA
AGTGCTCATCATTGGAAAACGTTCTTCGGGGCGAAAACTCTCAAGGATCTTACCGCTGTTGAGATCCAGT
TCGATGTAACCCACTCGTGCACCCAACTGATCTTCAGCATCTTTTACTTTCACCAGCGTTTCTGGGTGAG
CAAAAACAGGAAGGCAAAATGCCGCAAAAAAGGGAATAAGGGCGACACGGAAATGTTGAATACTCATACT
CTTCCTTTTTCAATATTATTGAAGCATTTATCAGGGTTATTGTCTCATGAGCGGATACATATTTGAATGT
ATTTAGAAAAATAAACAAAAGAGTTTGTAGAAACGCAAAAAGGCCATCCGTCAGGATGGCCTTCTGCTTA
ATTTGATGCCTGGCAGTTTATGGCGGGCGTCCTGCCCGCCACCCTCCGGGCCGTTGCTTCGCAACGTTCA
AATCCGCTCCCGGCGGATTTGTCCTACTCAGGAGAGCGTTCACCGACAAACAACAGATAAAACGAAAGGC
CCAGTCTTTCGACTGAGCCTTTCGTTTTATTTGATGCCTGGCAGTTCCCTACTCTCGCATGGGGAGACCC
CACACTACCATCGGCGCTACGGCGTTTCACTTCTGAGTTCGGCATGGGGTCAGGTGGGACCACCGCGCTA
CTGCCGCCAGGCAAATTCTGTTTTATCAGACCGCTTCTGCGTTCTGATTTAATCTGTATCAGGCTGAAAA
TCTTCTCTCATCCACCAAAACAGCCAAGCTTCGAATTCAGCTAGCTCTGCTGGATGGCGATGCCCATCAC
CACGGCTTGCTGTTTCAGGAACTCGATTTCCCAGGTCTGCCAGCTCCGAGGGGCAGCCAGTTGGTGGGCC
ACCAGCAGGCCCCACAGCTTCTTGCCCTTGATGATGGGGACAGCCAGAATGGCCCGCACCTGAAACTGGC
CCAGCAGGTCTCTGTAGCTCTCCAGCAGATTGGCCTGGTAGATGTCGGCGATGGCCTGGTATCTGCCGTG
CAAGTATTCCTCACCTCTGGTTTCCATGAAGTAGCAGTCCCGCACCTGGGTCTTCAGGATGCTGTTCCAT
CTGTCGTCCACGGCTTCCACGACGACGCTGCCGGAGTAATCTTCCTCGAACTGGAACACGCACACTCTGT
CCACTTGCAGGAACTGGCGCACCTCGGTCACGATGGTGTTCAGCATCTTGTCCAGGTTTGCCATGGTACC
AGCTGCAGATCTGCCATGGTGATGGTGATGGTGGCTCCCCATGGTTAATTCCTCCTGTTAGCCCAAAAAA
CGGGTATGGAGAAACAGTAGAGAGTTGCGATAAAAAGCGTCAGGTAGGATCCGCTAATCTTATGGATAAA
AATGCTATGGCATAGCAAAGTGTGACGCCGTGCAAATAATCAATGTGGACTTTTCTGCCGTGATTATAGA
CACTTTTGTTACGCGTTTTTGTCATGGCTTTGGTCCCGCTTTGTTACAGAATGCTTTTAATAAGCGGGGT
TACCGGTTTGGTTAGCGAGAAGAGCCAGTAAAAGACGCAGTGACGGCAATGTCTGATGCAATATGGACAA
TTGGTTTCTTCTCTGAATGGCGGGAGTATGAAAAGTATGGCTGAAGCGCAAAATGATCCCCTGCTGCCGG
GATACTCGTTTAATGCCCATCTGGTGGCGGGTTTAACGCCGATTGAGGCCAACGGTTATCTCGATTTTTT
TATCGACCGACCGCTGGGAATGAAAGGTTATATTCTCAATCTCACCATTCGCGGTCAGGGGGTGGTGAAA
AATCAGGGACGAGAATTTGTTTGCCGACCGGGTGATATTTTGCTGTTCCCGCCAGGAGAGATTCATCACT
ACGGTCGTCATCCGGAGGCTCGCGAATGGTATCACCAGTGGGTTTACTTTCGTCCGCGCGCCTACTGGCA
TGAATGGCTTAACTGGCCGTCAATATTTGCCAATACGGGGTTCTTTCGCCCGGATGAAGCGCACCAGCCG
CATTTCAGCGACCTGTTTGGGCAAATCATTAACGCCGGGCAAGGGGAAGGGCGCTATTCGGAGCTGCTGG
CGATAAATCTGCTTGAGCAATTGTTACTGCGGCGCATGGAAGCGATTAACGAGTCGCTCCATCCACCGAT
GGATAATCGGGTACGCGAGGCTTGTCAGTACATCAGCGATCACCTGGCAGACAGCAATTTTGATATCGCC
AGCGTCGCACAGCATGTTTGCTTGTCGCCGTCGCGTCTGTCACATCTTTTCCGCCAGCAGTTAGGGATTA
GCGTCTTAAGCTGGCGCGAGGACCAACGTATCAGCCAGGCGAAGCTGCTTTTGAGCACCACCCGGATGCC
TATCGCCACCGTCGGTCGCAATGTTGGTTTTGACGATCAACTCTATTTCTCGCGGGTATTTAAAAAATGC
ACCGGGGCCAGCCCGAGCGAGTTCCGTGCCGGTTGTGAAGAAAAAGTGAATGATGTAGCCGTCAAGTTGT
CATAATTGGTAACGAATCAGACAATTGACGGCTTGACGGAGTAGCATAGGGTTTGCAGAATCCCTGCTTC
GTCCATTTGACAGGCACATTATGCATGCCGCTTCGCCTTCGCGCGCGAATTGATCTGCTGCCTCGCGCGT
TTCGGTGATGACGGTGAAAACCTCTGACACATGCAGCTCCCGGAGACGGTCACAGCTTGTCTGTAAGCGG
ATGCCGGGAGCAGACAAGCCCGTCAGGGCGCGTCAGCGGGTGTTGGCGGGTGTCGGGGCGCAGCCATGAC
CCAGTCACGTAGCGATAGCGGAGTGTATACTGGCTTAACTATGCGGCATCAGAGCAGATTGTACTGAGAG
TGCACCATATGCGGTGTGAAATACCGCACAGATGCGTAAGGAGAAAA
Features (pLannotate 1.2.2; 12 found; start..end, strand, type, name):
    198..786     -  rep_origin     ori: high-copy-number ColE1/pMB1/pBR322/pUC origin of replication
    957..1817    -  CDS            AmpR: β-lactamase; bla; confers resistance to ampicillin, carbenicillin, and related antibiotics
   1818..1909    -  promoter       AmpR promoter: bla
   1928..1955    -  terminator     rrnB T2 terminator: transcription terminator T2 from the E. coli rrnB gene
   2047..2133    -  terminator     rrnB T1 terminator: Escherichia coli rrnB; transcription terminator T1 from the E. coli rrnB gene
   2135..2250    -  ncRNA          5S rRNA: Accession: RF00001 - 5S ribosomal RNA
   2354..2794    -  CDS            miRFP670nano: miRFP670nano is a basic (constitutively fluorescent) near ir fluorescent protein published in 2019, derived from Nostoc punctiforme. It has very low acid sensitivity. It requires the cofactor biliverdin for fluorescence.
   2816..2833    -  CDS            6xHis: 6xHis affinity tag
   2876..3160    -  promoter       araBAD promoter: araBAD; promoter of the L-arabinose operon of E. coli; the araC regulatory gene is transcribed in the opposite direction (Guzman et al., 1995)
   3187..4065    +  CDS            araC: L-arabinose regulatory protein; araC
   4187..4227    +  CDS            rop (fragment): Rop protein, which maintains plasmids at low copy number; rop
   4329..12      +  misc_feature   bom (across the origin): basis of mobility region from pBR322
