[The description below was written by a language model from this plasmid's Addgene catalogue record and pLannotate feature annotations shown in this document.]
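Description:
pBAD/His-miRFP704nano is a bacterial expression plasmid built on the commercial pBAD/His-B backbone for arabinose-inducible production of the near-infrared fluorescent protein miRFP704nano in E. coli. The 4,457-nt plasmid replicates from a ColE1/pMB1-type origin. The annotation tool labels this origin generically as high-copy, but the catalogue lists the plasmid as low copy, and the pBR322-derived bom region and a fragment of rop are also detected. Selection is by ampicillin through the β-lactamase gene driven by its own bla promoter.

The payload is a 441-bp synthetic open reading frame cloned between KpnI and EcoRI sites, both of which are retained. It is annotated by similarity as miRFP670nano, which is consistent with miRFP704nano being a red-shifted member of the same miRFPnano family; the annotation notes that miRFP670nano derives from Nostoc punctiforme and needs biliverdin as a chromophore cofactor for fluorescence. The coding sequence carries an N-terminal 6xHis tag for metal-affinity purification, and the depositor notes that several amino acids between the tag and the fluorescent protein were removed relative to the parent vector. Transcription comes from the araBAD promoter. The divergently transcribed araC gene supplies the regulator that represses this promoter in the absence of L-arabinose and activates it when the sugar is present, giving tight, titratable control. The catalogue entry of "araC" as the promoter refers to this system. Downstream, the rrnB T1 and T2 terminators, together with an adjacent 5S rRNA segment from the same operon, stop transcription before the resistance cassette. The construct is suited to expressing and purifying miRFP704nano from bacteria for characterisation of the protein.
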