Addgene plasmid #206189: pBAD/His-miRFP704nano
Purpose: Near-infrared fluorescent protein miRFP704nano in bacterial plasmid
Depositing lab: Vladislav Verkhusha. Depositing organization: University of Helsinki. Publication: Development of bright red-shifted miRFP704nano using structural analysis of miRFPnano proteins. Oliinyk OS, Pletnev S, Baloban M, Verkhusha VV. Protein Sci. 2023 Jun 22:e4709. doi: 10.1002/pro.4709. PubMed 37347539.
Backbone
  Vector backbone: pBAD/His-B
  Backbone manufacturer: Invitrogen
  Vector type: Bacterial Expression
Growth in bacteria
  Bacterial resistance: Ampicillin, 100 μg/mL
  Growth temperature: 37°C
  Growth strain: DH5alpha
  Copy number: Low Copy
Gene/Insert
  Gene/Insert name: miRFP704nano
  Species: Synthetic
  Insert size (bp): 441
  Promoter: araC
  Tag / fusion protein: His (N terminal on insert)
  Cloning method: Restriction Enzyme; 5′ cloning site KpnI (not destroyed); 3′ cloning site EcoRI (not destroyed)
  Sequencing primers: 5′ pBAD-fwd; 3′ pBAD-rev
Terms and licenses: Academic/Nonprofit Terms; Industry Terms: Not Available to Industry
Depositor comments: Modifications to backbone: Several amino acids between His-tag and miRFP704nano were removed
How to cite: pBAD/His-miRFP704nano was a gift from Vladislav Verkhusha (Addgene plasmid # 206189 ; http://n2t.net/addgene:206189 ; RRID:Addgene_206189)
